Addgene plasmid #239914: LLP992
Purpose: sgRNA-B compatible with TCTP-SynPro-03, TCTP-SynPro-17 and CaMV 35S-SynPro-01 as Level-0 part (Goden Gate cloning)
Depositing lab: Ryan Lister. Depositing organization: University of Western Australia. Publication: CRISPRi-based circuits to control gene expression in plants. Khan MA, Herring G, Zhu JY, Oliva M, Fourie E, Johnston B, Zhang Z, Potter J, Pineda L, Pflueger J, Swain T, Pflueger C, Lloyd JPB, Secco D, Small I, Kidd BN, Lister R. Nat Biotechnol. 2025 Mar;43(3):416-430. doi: 10.1038/s41587-024-02236-w. Epub 2024 May 20. PubMed 38769424.
Backbone
  Vector backbone: pAGM9121
  Vector type: Synthetic Biology
Growth in bacteria
  Bacterial resistance: Spectinomycin, 50 μg/mL
  Growth temperature: 30°C
  Growth strain: DH5alpha
  Copy number: High Copy
Gene/Insert
  Gene/Insert name: sgRNA-B
  gRNA/shRNA sequence: Unspecified
  Species: Synthetic
  Mutation: N/A
  Cloning method: Restriction Enzyme; 5′ cloning site Unknown (unknown if destroyed)
Terms and licenses: Academic/Nonprofit Terms; Industry Terms: Not Available to Industry
How to cite: LLP992 was a gift from Ryan Lister (Addgene plasmid # 239914 ; http://n2t.net/addgene:239914 ; RRID:Addgene_239914)
