[The description below was written by a language model from this plasmid's Addgene catalogue record and pLannotate feature annotations shown in this document.]
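Description:
LLP992 is a small (about 2.2 kb) Level-0 part plasmid for Golden Gate modular cloning, built on the pAGM9121 backbone and classed as a synthetic biology vector. It is maintained in E. coli from a high-copy ColE1/pUC-type origin of replication and selected with spectinomycin. The feature table shows the aadA aminoglycoside adenylyltransferase gene (spectinomycin/streptomycin resistance) preceded by a fragment of the class 1 integron Pc promoter and a short remnant of a gentamicin acetyltransferase gene. These are most likely remnants of the integron-derived resistance cassette rather than functional parts in their own right.

The payload is a synthetic guide RNA designated sgRNA-B. The only annotated element in the insert region is the Streptococcus pyogenes Cas9 guide RNA scaffold. The spacer sequence is listed as unspecified, and no promoter or terminator for the guide is annotated, consistent with a Level-0 part that supplies only the sgRNA module and is meant to be combined with regulatory parts in later assembly steps. The cloning sites are not recorded.

According to the record, sgRNA-B is designed to work with three synthetic promoters, TCTP-SynPro-03, TCTP-SynPro-17 and CaMV 35S-SynPro-01. The associated work concerns CRISPR interference-based circuits for controlling gene expression in plants, so the guide presumably directs a Cas9-derived repressor to matching target sites in those engineered promoters. The plasmid therefore serves as a reusable building block for assembling higher-level plant constructs in which sgRNA-B expression switches off the compatible synthetic promoters as part of programmable gene circuits.
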