Features (pLannotate 1.2.2; 5 found; start..end, strand, type, name):
     23..46      +  promoter       Pc promoter (fragment): intI1 (promoter lies within the coding sequence); class 1 integron promoter
    222..278     +  CDS            GmR (fragment): gentamycin acetyltransferase; aacC1; confers resistance to gentamycin
    289..1076    +  CDS            SmR (fragment): aminoglycoside adenylyltransferase (Murphy, 1985); aadA; confers resistance to spectinomycin and streptomycin
   1417..2005    +  rep_origin     ori: high-copy-number ColE1/pMB1/pBR322/pUC origin of replication
   2097..2172    +  misc_RNA       gRNA scaffold: guide RNA scaffold for the Streptococcus pyogenes CRISPR/Cas9 system
>Addgene plasmid #239914 | LLP992 | addgene full sequence | sequence record 486326 | Addgene NGS Result
GTGCCGAGGCACGAACCCAGTGGACATAAGCCTGTTCGGTTCGTAAGCTGTAATGCAAGTAGCGTATGCG
CTCACGCAACTGGTCCAGAACCTTGACCGAACGCAGCGGTGGTAACGGCGCAGTGGCGGTTTTCATGGCT
TGTTATGACTGTTTTTTTGGGGTACAGTCTATGCCTCGGGCATCCAAGCAGCAAGCGCGTTACGCCGTGG
GTCGATGTTTGATGTTATGGAGCAGCAACGATGTTACGCAGCAGGGCAGTCGCCCTAAAACAAAGTTAAA
CATCATGGGGGAAGCGGTGATCGCCGAAGTATCGACTCAACTATCAGAGGTAGTTGGCGTCATCGAGCGC
CATCTCGAACCGACGTTGCTGGCCGTACATTTGTACGGCTCCGCAGTGGATGGCGGCCTGAAGCCACACA
GCGATATTGATTTGCTGGTTACGGTGACCGTAAGGCTTGATGAAACAACGCGGCGAGCTTTGATCAACGA
CCTTTTGGAAACTTCGGCTTCCCCTGGAGAGAGCGAGATTCTCCGCGCTGTAGAAGTCACCATTGTTGTG
CACGACGACATCATTCCGTGGCGTTATCCAGCTAAGCGCGAACTGCAATTTGGAGAATGGCAGCGCAATG
ACATTCTTGCAGGTATCTTCGAGCCAGCCACGATCGACATTGATCTGGCTATCTTGCTGACAAAAGCAAG
AGAACATAGCGTTGCCTTGGTAGGTCCAGCGGCGGAGGAACTCTTTGATCCGGTTCCTGAACAGGATCTA
TTTGAGGCGCTAAATGAAACCTTAACGCTATGGAACTCGCCGCCCGACTGGGCTGGCGATGAGCGAAATG
TAGTGCTTACGTTGTCCCGCATTTGGTACAGCGCAGTAACCGGCAAAATCGCGCCGAAGGATGTCGCTGC
CGACTGGGCAATGGAGCGCCTGCCGGCCCAGTATCAGCCCGTCATACTTGAAGCTAGACAGGCTTATCTT
GGACAAGAAGAAGATCGCTTGGCCTCGCGCGCAGATCAGTTGGAAGAATTTGTCCATTACGTGAAAGGCG
AGATCACCAAGGTAGTCGGCAAATAATGTCTAGCTAGAAATTCGTTCAAGCCGACGCCGCTTCGCGGCGC
GGCTTAACTCAAGCGTTAGATGCACTAAGCACATAATTGCTCACAGCCAAACTATCAGGTCAAGTCTGCT
TTTATTATTTTTAAGCGTGCATAATAAGCCCTACACAAATTGGGAGATATATCATGCTGTCAGACCAAGT
TTACTCATATATACTTTAGATTGATTTAAAACTTCATTTTTAATTTAAAAGGATCTAGGTGAAGATCCTT
TTTGATAATCTCATGACCAAAATCCCTTAACGTGAGTTTTCGTTCCACTGAGCGTCAGACCCCGTAGAAA
AGATCAAAGGATCTTCTTGAGATCCTTTTTTTCTGCGCGTAATCTGCTGCTTGCAAACAAAAAAACCACC
GCTACCAGCGGTGGTTTGTTTGCCGGATCAAGAGCTACCAACTCTTTTTCCGAAGGTAACTGGCTTCAGC
AGAGCGCAGATACCAAATACTGTTCTTCTAGTGTAGCCGTAGTTAGGCCACCACTTCAAGAACTCTGTAG
CACCGCCTACATACCTCGCTCTGCTAATCCTGTTACCAGTGGCTGCTGCCAGTGGCGATAAGTCGTGTCT
TACCGGGTTGGACTCAAGACGATAGTTACCGGATAAGGCGCAGCGGTCGGGCTGAACGGGGGGTTCGTGC
ACACAGCCCAGCTTGGAGCGAACGACCTACACCGAACTGAGATACCTACAGCGTGAGCTATGAGAAAGCG
CCACGCTTCCCGAAGGGAGAAAGGCGGACAGGTATCCGGTAAGCGGCAGGGTCGGAACAGGAGAGCGCAC
GAGGGAGCTTCCAGGGGGAAACGCCTGGTATCTTTATAGTCCTGTCGGGTTTCGCCACCTCTGACTTGAG
CGTCGATTTTTGTGATGCTCGTCAGGGGGGCGGAGCCTATGGAAAAACGCCAGCAACGCGGCCTTTTTAC
GGTTCCTGCACTCTGTGGTCTCATACTGTTCACTGCCGTATAGGCAGTACCTCATCAGGAACATGTGTTT
TAGAGCTAGAAATAGCAAGTTAAAATAAGGCTAGTCCGTTATCAACTTGAAAAAGTGGCACCGAGTCGGT
GCGTTCACTGCCGTATAGGCAGGCTTCGAGACCACGAA
